>Addgene plasmid #33070 | pCMV-Flag-YAP-S384A | addgene partial sequence | sequence record 41522 | CMV-F 5'-CGCAAATGGGCGGTAGGCGTG-3'
GAGCTCGTTTAGTGAACCGTCAGAATTGATCTACCATGGACTACAAAGACGATGACGACAAGCTTGCGGC
CGCGAATTCAAGCTTAGCCACCATGGACTACAAAGACGATGACGATAAAGCAAGGCTCGAATCGGTACCT
AAGGATCCCGGGCAGCAGCCGCCGCCTCAACCGGCCCCCCAGGGCCAAGGGCAGCCGCCTTCGCAGCCCC
CGCAGGGGCAGGGCCCGCCGTCCGGACCCGGGCAACCGGCACCCGCGGCGACCCAGGCGGCGCCGCAGGC
ACCCCCCGCCGGGCATCAGATCGTGCACGTCCGCGGGGACTCGGAGACCGACCTGGAGGCGCTCTTCAAC
GCCGTCATGAACCCCAAGACGGCCAACGTGCCCCAGACCGTGCCCATGAGGCTCCGGAAGCTGCCCGACT
CCTTCTTCAAGCCGCCGGAGCCCAAATCCCACTCCCGACAGGCCAGTACTGATGCAGGCACTGCAGGAGC
CCTGACTCCACAGCATGTTCGAGCTCATTCCTCTCCAGCTTCTCTGCAGTTGGGAGCTGTTTCTCCTGGG
ACACTGACCCCCACTGGAGTAGTCTCTGGCCCAGCAGCTACACCCACAGCTCAGCATCTTCGACAGTCTT
CTTTTGAGATACCTGATGATGTACCTCTGCCAGCAGGTTGGGAGATGGCAAAGACATCTTCTGGTCAGAG
ATACTTCTTAAATCACATCGATCAGACAACAACATGGCAGGACCCCAGGAAGGCCATGCTGTCCCAGATG
AACGTCACAGCCCCCACCAGTCCACCAGTGCAGCAGAATATGATGAACTCGGCTTCA
