>Addgene plasmid #33070 | pCMV-Flag-YAP-S384A | addgene partial sequence | sequence record 41523 | hGH-pA-R 5'-CCAGCTTGGTTCCCAATAGA-3'
TTGCTCCATACCACCCCCCTCCACCCCATAATATTATAGAAGGACACCTAGTCAGACAAAATGATGCAAC
TTAATTTTATTAGGACAAGGCTGGTGGGCACTGGAGTGGCAACTTCCAGGGCCAGGAGAGGCACTGGGGA
GGGGTCACAGGGATGCCACCCGGGATCCTCTAGACTCGAGCGGCCGCCACTGTGCTGGATATCTGCAGAA
TTCAGTCTGCCTGAGGGCTCTATAACCATGTAAGAAAGCTTTCTTTATCTAGCTTGGTGGCAGCCAAAAC
AGACTCCATGTCATTAAGGATGTCAGAACTCAAAGCTTCCTGCAGACTTGGCATCAGCTCCTCTCCTTCT
ATGTTCATTCCATCTCCTTCCAGTGTTCCAAGGTCCACATTTGTCCCAGGAATGGCTTCAAGGTAGTCTG
GGAAACGGTTCTGCTGTGAGGGCAGGGTGCTTTGGTTGATAGTATCACCTGTATCCATCTCATCCACACT
GTTCAGGAAGTCATCTGGGGTTCGAGGGACACTGTAGCTGCTCATGCTTAGTCCAGCGTCTGTACTCTCA
TCTCGAGAGTGATAGGTGCCACTGTTAAGGAAAGGATCTGAGCTATTGGTCGTCATTGTTCTCAATTCCT
GAGACATCCCGGGAGAAGACACTGGATTTTGAGTCCCACCATCCTGCTCCAGTGTTGGTAACTGGCTAC
