[The description below was written by a language model from this plasmid's Addgene catalogue record.]
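Description:
pCMV-Flag-YAP-S384A is a mammalian expression plasmid built on a pCMV backbone of roughly 5 kb, designed for transient expression of a mutant form of human YAP (YAP1) in cultured mammalian cells. It is propagated in E. coli under ampicillin selection. The record gives no origin of replication, lists the copy number as unknown, and names no mammalian selection marker. No feature table is provided, so the layout of backbone elements cannot be described beyond the catalogue fields. The use of a reverse sequencing primer directed at an hGH polyadenylation signal suggests that this element terminates the expression cassette.

The payload is the human YAP coding sequence driven by the strong constitutive CMV promoter, with a Flag epitope tag fused at the N terminus so the protein can be detected or immunoprecipitated with anti-Flag antibodies. The insert carries an S384A substitution, which replaces a serine with a non-phosphorylatable alanine. YAP is a transcriptional co-activator and the main downstream effector of the Hippo pathway. The associated publication title concerns coordinated phosphorylation of YAP by Lats and CK1 controlling its stability through the SCF(beta-TRCP) ubiquitin ligase. In that context, this construct most plausibly serves as a phospho-site mutant for testing how loss of phosphorylation at serine 384 affects YAP degradation, ubiquitination or activity compared with wild-type YAP, although the record does not state the specific role of this residue. The insert was cloned by restriction enzymes, but the sites used are not recorded.
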