Addgene plasmid #33070: pCMV-Flag-YAP-S384A
Depositing lab: Kunliang Guan. Depositing organization: University of California, San Diego (UCSD). Publication: A coordinated phosphorylation by Lats and CK1 regulates YAP stability through SCF(beta-TRCP). Zhao B, Li L, Tumaneng K, Wang CY, Guan KL. Genes Dev. 2010 Jan 1. 24(1):72-85. 10.1101/gad.1843810 PubMed 20048001.
Backbone
  Vector backbone: pCMV
  Backbone size w/o insert (bp): 5000
  Vector type: Mammalian Expression
Growth in bacteria
  Bacterial resistance: Ampicillin, 100 μg/mL
  Growth temperature: 37°C
  Growth strain: DH5alpha
  Copy number: Unknown
Gene/Insert
  Gene/Insert name: YAP
  Species: H. sapiens (human)
  Mutation: S384A
  Entrez Gene: YAP1 (a.k.a. COB1, YAP, YAP-1, YAP2, YAP65, YKI)
  Promoter: CMV
  Tag / fusion protein: Flag (N terminal on insert)
  Cloning method: Restriction Enzyme; 5′ cloning site NA (unknown if destroyed); 3′ cloning site NA (unknown if destroyed)
  Sequencing primers: 5′ CMV-F; 3′ hGH-pA-R
Terms and licenses: Academic/Nonprofit Terms; Industry Terms: Not Available to Industry
How to cite: pCMV-Flag-YAP-S384A was a gift from Kunliang Guan (Addgene plasmid # 33070 ; http://n2t.net/addgene:33070 ; RRID:Addgene_33070)
